>Addgene plasmid #166895 | Halo-Sec31 | addgene full sequence | sequence record 331747 | Addgene NGS Result
CCTTTTTACGGTTCCTGGCCTTTTGCTGGCCTTTTGCTCACATGTTCTTTCCTGCGTTATCCCCTGATTC
TGTGGATAACCGTATTACCGCCATGCATTAGTTATTAATAGTAATCAATTACGGGGTCATTAGTTCATAG
CCCATATATGGAGTTCCGCGTTACATAACTTACGGTAAATGGCCCGCCTGGCTGACCGCCCAACGACCCC
CGCCCATTGACGTCAATAATGACGTATGTTCCCATAGTAACGCCAATAGGGACTTTCCATTGACGTCAAT
GGGTGGAGTATTTACGGTAAACTGCCCACTTGGCAGTACATCAAGTGTATCATATGCCAAGTACGCCCCC
TATTGACGTCAATGACGGTAAATGGCCCGCCTGGCATTATGCCCAGTACATGACCTTATGGGACTTTCCT
ACTTGGCAGTACATCTACGTATTAGTCATCGCTATTACCATGGTGATGCGGTTTTGGCAGTACATCAATG
GGCGTGGATAGCGGTTTGACTCACGGGGATTTCCAAGTCTCCACCCCATTGACGTCAATGGGAGTTTGTT
TTGGCACCAAAATCAACGGGACTTTCCAAAATGTCGTAACAACTCCGCCCCATTGACGCAAATGGGCGGT
AGGCGTGTACGGTGGGAGGTCTATATAAGCAGAGCTGGTTTAGTGAACCGTCAGATCCGCTAGCGCTACC
GGTCGCCACCATGGCAGAAATCGGTACTGGCTTTCCATTCGACCCCCATTATGTGGAAGTCCTGGGCGAG
CGCATGCACTACGTCGATGTTGGTCCGCGCGATGGCACCCCTGTGCTGTTCCTGCACGGTAACCCGACCT
CCTCCTACGTGTGGCGCAACATCATCCCGCATGTTGCACCGACCCATCGCTGCATTGCTCCAGACCTGAT
CGGTATGGGCAAATCCGACAAACCAGACCTGGGTTATTTCTTCGACGACCACGTCCGCTTCATGGATGCC
TTCATCGAAGCCCTGGGTCTGGAAGAGGTCGTCCTGGTCATTCACGACTGGGGCTCCGCTCTGGGTTTCC
ACTGGGCCAAGCGCAATCCAGAGCGCGTCAAAGGTATTGCATTTATGGAGTTCATCCGCCCTATCCCGAC
CTGGGACGAATGGCCAGAATTTGCCCGCGAGACCTTCCAGGCCTTCCGCACCACCGACGTCGGCCGCAAG
CTGATCATCGATCAGAACGTTTTTATCGAGGGTACGCTGCCGATGGGTGTCGTCCGCCCGCTGACTGAAG
TCGAGATGGACCATTACCGCGAGCCGTTCCTGAATCCTGTTGACCGCGAGCCACTGTGGCGCTTCCCAAA
CGAGCTGCCAATCGCCGGTGAGCCAGCGAACATCGTCGCGCTGGTCGAAGAATACATGGACTGGCTGCAC
CAGTCCCCTGTCCCGAAGCTGCTGTTCTGGGGCACCCCAGGCGTTCTGATCCCACCGGCCGAAGCCGCTC
GCCTGGCCAAAAGCCTGCCTAACTGCAAGGCTGTGGACATCGGCCCGGGTCTGAATCTGCTGCAAGAAGA
CAACCCGGACCTGATCGGCAGCGAGATCGCGCGCTGGCTGTCGACGCTCGAGATTTCCGGCATGTACAAG
TCCGGACTCAGATCTCGAGCTCAAGCTTCGAATTCGATGAAGTTAAAGGAAGTAGATCGTACAGCCATGC
AGGCATGGAGCCCTGCCCAGAATCACCCCATTTACCTAGCAACAGGAACATCTGCTCAGCAATTGGATGC
AACATTTAGTACGAATGCTTCCCTTGAGATATTTGAATTAGACCTCTCTGATCCATCCTTGGATATGAAA
TCTTGTGCCACATTCTCCTCTTCTCACAGGTACCACAAGTTGATTTGGGGGCCTTATAAAATGGATTCCA
AAGGAGATGTCTCTGGAGTTCTGATTGCAGGTGGTGAAAATGGAAATATTATTCTCTATGATCCTTCTAA
AATTATAGCTGGAGACAAGGAAGTTGTGATTGCCCAGAATGACAAGCATACTGGCCCAGTGAGAGCCTTG
GATGTGAACATTTTCCAGACTAATCTGGTAGCTTCTGGTGCTAATGAATCTGAAATCTACATATGGGATC
TAAATAATTTTGCAACCCCAATGACACCAGGAGCCAAAACACAGCCGCCAGAAGATATCAGCTGCATTGC
ATGGAACAGACAAGTTCAGCATATTTTAGCATCAGCCAGTCCCAGTGGCCGGGCCACTGTATGGGATCTT
AGGAAAAATGAGCCAATCATCAAAGTCAGTGACCATAGTAACAGAATGCATTGTTCTGGGTTGGCATGGC
ATCCTGATGTTGCTACTCAGATGGTCCTTGCCTCCGAGGATGACCGGTTACCAGTGATCCAGATGTGGGA
TCTTCGATTTGCTTCCTCTCCACTTCGTGTCCTGGAAAACCATGCCAGGGGGATTTTGGCAATTGCTTGG
AGCATGGCAGATCCTGAATTGTTACTGAGCTGTGGAAAAGATGCTAAGATTCTCTGCTCCAATCCAAACA
CAGGAGAGGTGTTATATGAACTTCCCACCAACACACAGTGGTGCTTCGATATTCAGTGGTGTCCCCGAAA
TCCTGCTGTCTTATCAGCTGCTTCGTTTGATGGGCGTATCAGTGTTTATTCTATCATGGGAGGAAGCACA
GATGGTTTAAGACAGAAACAAGTTGACAAGCTTTCATCATCTTTTGGGAATCTTGATCCCTTTGGCACAG
GACAGCCCCTTCCTCCGTTACAAATTCCACAGCAGACTGCTCAGCATAGTATAGTGCTGCCTCTGAAGAA
GCCGCCCAAGTGGATTCGAAGGCCTGTTGGTGCTTCTTTTTCATTTGGAGGCAAACTGGTTACGTTTGAG
AATGTCAGAATGCCTTCTCATCAGGGAGCTGAGCAGCAGCAGCAGCAGCACCATGTGTTCATTAGTCAGG
TTGTAACAGAAAAGGAGTTCCTCAGCCGATCAGACCAACTTCAGCAGGCTGTGCAGTCACAAGGATTTAT
CAATTATTGCCAAAAAAAAATTGATGCTTCTCAGACTGAATTTGAGAAAAATGTGTGGTCCTTTTTGAAG
GTAAACTTTGAGGATGATTCTCGTGGAAAATACCTTGAACTTCTAGGATACAGAAAAGAAGATCTAGGAA
AGAAGATTGCTTTGGCCTTGAACAAAGTGGATGGAGCCAATGTGGCTCTTAAAGACTCTGACCAAGTAGC
ACAGAGTGATGGGGAGGAGAGCCCTGCTGCTGAAGAGCAGCTCTTGGGAGAGCACATTAAAGAGGAAAAA
GAAGAATCTGAATTTCTACCCTCATCTGGAGGAACATTTAATATCTCTGTCAGTGGGGACATTGATGGTT
TAATTACTCAGGCTTTGCTGACGGGCAATTTTGAGAGTGCTGTTGACCTTTGTTTACATGATAACCGCAT
GGCCGATGCCATTATATTGGCCATAGCAGGTGGACAAGAACTCTTGGCTCGAACCCAGAAAAAATACTTC
GCAAAATCCCAAAGCAAAATTACCAGGCTCATCACTGCAGTGGTGATGAAGAACTGGAAAGAGATTGTTG
AGTCTTGTGATCTTAAAAATTGGAGAGAGGCTTTAGCTGCAGTATTGACTTATGCAAAGCCGGATGAATT
TTCAGCCCTTTGTGATCTTTTGGGAACCAGGCTTGAAAATGAAGGAGATAGCCTCCTGCAGACTCAAGCA
TGTCTCTGCTATATTTGTGCGGGGAATGTAGAGAAATTAGTTGCATGTTGGACTAAAGCTCAAGATGGAA
GCCACCCTTTGTCACTTCAGGATCTGATTGAGAAAGTTGTCATCCTGCGAAAAGCTGTGCAACTCACTCA
AGCCATGGACACTAGTACTGTAGGAGTTCTCTTGGCTGCGAAGATGAGTCAGTATGCCAATTTGTTGGCA
GCTCAGGGCAGTATTGCTGCAGCCTTGGCTTTTCTTCCTGACAACACCAACCAGCCAAATATCATGCAGC
TTCGTGACAGACTTTGTAGAGCACAAGGAGAGCCTGTAGCAGGACATGAATCACCTAAAATTCCGTACGA
GAAACAGCAGCTCCCCAAGGGCAGGCCTGGACCAGTTGCTGGCCACCACCAGATGCCAAGAGTTCAAACT
CAACAATATTATCCCCATGGAGAAAATCCTCCACCTCCGGGTTTCATAATGCATGGAAATGTTAATCCAA
ATGCTGCTGGTCAGCTTCCCACATCTCCAGGTCATATGCACACCCAGGTACCACCTTATCCACAGCCACA
GCCTTATCAACCAGCCCAGCCGTATCCCTTCGGAACAGGGGGGTCAGCAATGTATCGACCTCAGCAGCCT
GTTGCTCCTCCTACTTCAAACGCTTACCCTAACACCCCTTACATATCTTCTGCTTCTTCCTATACTGGGC
AGTCTCAGCTGTACGCAGCACAGCACCAGGCCTCTTCACCTACCTCCAGCCCTGCTACTTCTTTCCCTCC
TCCCCCTTCCTCTGGAGCATCCTTCCAGCATGGCGGACCAGGAGCTCCACCATCATCTTCAGCTTATGCA
CTGCCTCCTGGAACAACAGGTACACTGCCTGCTGCCAGTGAGCTGCCTGCGTCCCAAAGAACAGGTCCTC
AGAATGGTTGGAATGACCCTCCAGCTTTGAACAGAGTACCCAAAAAGAAGAAGATGCCTGAAAACTTCAT
GCCTCCTGTTCCCATCACATCACCAATCATGAACCCGTTGGGTGACCCCCAGTCACAAATGCTGCAGCAA
CAGCCTTCAGCTCCAGTACCACTGTCAAGCCAGTCTTCATTCCCACAGCCACATCTTCCAGGTGGCCAGC
CCTTCCATGGCGTACAGCAACCTCTTGGTCAAACAGGCATGCCACCATCTTTTTCAAAGCCCAATATTGA
AGGTGCCCCAGGGGCTCCTATTGGAAATACCTTCCAGCATGTGCAGTCTTTGCCAACAAAAAAAATTACC
AAGAAACCTATTCCAGATGAGCACCTCATTCTAAAGACCACATTTGAGGATCTTATTCAGCGCTGCCTTT
CTTCAGCAACAGACCCTCAAACCAAGAGGAAGCTAGATGATGCCAGCAAACGTTTGGAGTTTCTGTATGA
TAAACTTAGGGAACAGACACTTTCACCAACAATCACCAGTGGTTTACACAACATTGCAAGGAGCATTGAA
ACTCGAAACTACTCAGAAGGATTGACCATGCATACCCACATAGTTAGCACCAGCAACTTCAGTGAGACCT
CTGCTTTCATGCCAGTTCTCAAAGTTGTTCTCACCCAGGCCAATAAGCTGGGTGTCTAAGGATCCACCGG
ATCTAGATAACTGATCATAATCAGCCATACCACATTTGTAGAGGTTTTACTTGCTTTAAAAAACCTCCCA
CACCTCCCCCTGAACCTGAAACATAAAATGAATGCAATTGTTGTTGTTAACTTGTTTATTGCAGCTTATA
ATGGTTACAAATAAAGCAATAGCATCACAAATTTCACAAATAAAGCATTTTTTTCACTGCATTCTAGTTG
TGGTTTGTCCAAACTCATCAATGTATCTTAAGGCGTAAATTGTAAGCGTTAATATTTTGTTAAAATTCGC
GTTAAATTTTTGTTAAATCAGCTCATTTTTTAACCAATAGGCCGAAATCGGCAAAATCCCTTATAAATCA
AAAGAATAGACCGAGATAGGGT
[37 nt withheld, positions 5693-5729]
AAAGAACGTGGACTCCAACGTCAAAGG
[49 nt withheld, positions 5757-5805]
T
[91 nt withheld, positions 5807-5897]
G
[124 nt withheld, positions 5899-6022]
CAGGTGGCACTTTTCGGGGAAATGTGCGCGGAACCCCTATTTGTTTATTTTTCTAAATACATTCAAATAT
GTATCCGCTCATGAGACAATAACCCTGATAAATGCTTCAATAATATTGAAAAAGGAAGAGTCCTGAGGCG
GAAAGAACCAGCTGTGGAATGTGTGTCAGTTAGGGTGTGGAAAGTCCCCAGGCTCCCCAGCAGGCAGAAG
TATGCAAAGCATGCATCTCAATTAGTCAGCAACCAGGTGTGGAAAGTCCCCAGGCTCCCCAGCAGGCAGA
AGTATGCAAAGCATGCATCTCAATTAGTCAGCAACCATAGTCCCGCCCCTAACTCCGCCCATCCCGCCCC
TAACTCCGCCCAGTTCCGCCCATTCTCCGCCCCATGGCTGACTAATTTTTTTTATTTATGCAGAGGCCGA
GGCCGCCTCGGCCTCTGAGCTATTCCAGAAGTAGTGAGGAGGCTTTTTTGGAGGCCTAGGCTTTTGCAAA
GATCGATCAAGAGACAGGATGAGGATCGTTTCGCATGATTGAACAAGATGGATTGCACGCAGGTTCTCCG
GCCGCTTGGGTGGAGAGGCTATTCGGCTATGACTGGGCACAACAGACAATCGGCTGCTCTGATGCCGCCG
TGTTCCGGCTGTCAGCGCAGGGGCGCCCGGTTCTTTTTGTCAAGACCGACCTGTCCGGTGCCCTGAATGA
ACTGCAAGACGAGGCAGCGCGGCTATCGTGGCTGGCCACGACGGGCGTTCCTTGCGCAGCTGTGCTCGAC
GTTGTCACTGAAGCGGGAAGGGACTGGCTGCTATTGGGCGAAGTGCCGGGGCAGGATCTCCTGTCATCTC
ACCTTGCTCCTGCCGAGAAAGTATCCATCATGGCTGATGCAATGCGGCGGCTGCATACGCTTGATCCGGC
TACCTGCCCATTCGACCACCAAGCGAAACATCGCATCGAGCGAGCACGTACTCGGATGGAAGCCGGTCTT
GTCGATCAGGATGATCTGGACGAAGAGCATCAGGGGCTCGCGCCAGCCGAACTGTTCGCCAGGCTCAAGG
CGAGCATGCCCGACGGCGAGGATCTCGTCGTGACCCATGGCGATGCCTGCTTGCCGAATATCATGGTGGA
AAATGGCCGCTTTTCTGGATTCATCGACTGTGGCCGGCTGGGTGTGGCGGACCGCTATCAGGACATAGCG
TTGGCTACCCGTGATATTGCTGAAGAGCTTGGCGGCGAATGGGCTGACCGCTTCCTCGTGCTTTACGGTA
TCGCCGCTCCCGATTCGCAGCGCATCGCCTTCTATCGCCTTCTTGACGAGTTCTTCTGAGCGGGACTCTG
GGGTTCGAAATGACCGACCAAGCGACGCCCAACCTGCCATCACGAGATTTCGATTCCACCGCCGCCTTCT
ATGAAAGGTTGGGCTTCGGAATCGTTTTCCGGGACGCCGGCTGGATGATCCTCCAGCGCGGGGATCTCAT
GCTGGAGTTCTTCGCCCACCCTAGGGGGAGGCTAACTGAAACACGGAAGGAGACAATACCGGAAGGAACC
CGCGCTATGACGGCAATAAAAAGACAGAATAAAACGCACGGTGTTGGGTCGTTTGTTCATAAACGCGGGG
TTCGGTCCCAGGGCTGGCACTCTGTCGATACCCCACCGAGACCCCATTGGGGCCAATACGCCCGCGTTTC
TTCCTTTTCCCCACCCCACCCCCCAAGTTCGGGTGAAGGCCCAGGGCTCGCAGCCAACGTCGGGGCGGCA
GGCCCTGCCATAGCCTCAGGTTACTCATATATACTTTAGATTGATTTAAAACTTCATTTTTAATTTAAAA
GGATCTAGGTGAAGATCCTTTTTGATAATCTCATGACCAAAATCCCTTAACGTGAGTTTTCGTTCCACTG
AGCGTCAGACCCCGTAGAAAAGATCAAAGGATCTTCTTGAGATCCTTTTTTTCTGCGCGTAATCTGCTGC
TTGCAAACAAAAAAACCACCGCTACCAGCGGTGGTTTGTTTGCCGGATCAAGAGCTACCAACTCTTTTTC
CGAAGGTAACTGGCTTCAGCAGAGCGCAGATACCAAATACTGTTCTTCTAGTGTAGCCGTAGTTAGGCCA
CCACTTCAAGAACTCTGTAGCACCGCCTACATACCTCGCTCTGCTAATCCTGTTACCAGTGGCTGCTGCC
AGTGGCGATAAGTCGTGTCTTACCGGGTTGGACTCAAGACGATAGTTACCGGATAAGGCGCAGCGGTCGG
GCTGAACGGGGGGTTCGTGCACACAGCCCAGCTTGGAGCGAACGACCTACACCGAACTGAGATACCTACA
GCGTGAGCTATGAGAAAGCGCCACGCTTCCCGAAGGGAGAAAGGCGGACAGGTATCCGGTAAGCGGCAGG
GTCGGAACAGGAGAGCGCACGAGGGAGCTTCCAGGGGGAAACGCCTGGTATCTTTATAGTCCTGTCGGGT
TTCGCCACCTCTGACTTGAGCGTCGATTTTTGTGATGCTCGTCAGGGGGGCGGAGCCTATGGAAAAACGC
CAGCAACGCGG
Features (pLannotate 1.2.2; 16 found; start..end, strand, type, name):
     32..91      +  rep_origin     RSF ori (fragment): Plasmids containing the RSF 1030 origin of replication can be propagated in E. coli cells that contain additional plasmids with compatible origins.
    159..462     +  enhancer       CMV enhancer: human cytomegalovirus immediate early enhancer
    463..666     +  promoter       CMV promoter: human cytomegalovirus (CMV) immediate early promoter
    711..1601    +  CDS            HaloTag®: modified bacterial dehalogenase that forms covalent bonds with chloroalkane derivatives
   1611..1645    +  misc_feature   MCS (fragment): multiple cloning site
   1647..5306    +  CDS            SEC31A: SC31A_HUMAN - Also known as KIAA0905, SEC31L1. Experimental evidence at protein level: Swiss-Prot protein existence level 1. Component of the coat protein complex II (COPII) which promotes the formation of transport vesicles from the endoplasmic reticulum (ER) (PubMed:10788476). The coat has two main functions, the physical deformation of the endoplasmic reticulum membrane into vesicles and the selection of cargo molecules (By similarity). From Homo sapiens (Human).
   5332..5416    +  CDS            large T antigen (fragment): large T antigen from SV40 (simian virus 40)
   5439..5560    +  polyA_signal   SV40 poly(A) signal: SV40 polyadenylation signal
   5594..6022    -  rep_origin     f1 ori (sequence partly withheld): f1 bacteriophage origin of replication; arrow indicates direction of (+) strand synthesis
   6049..6153    +  promoter       AmpR promoter: bla
   6155..6512    +  promoter       SV40 promoter: SV40 enhancer and early promoter
   6547..7341    +  CDS            NeoR/KanR: aminoglycoside phosphotransferase from Tn5; aph(3')-II (or nptII); confers resistance to neomycin, kanamycin, and G418 (Geneticin®)
   7362..7514    +  CDS            ble (fragment): BLE_KLEPN - Experimental evidence at protein level: Swiss-Prot protein existence level 1. Binding protein with a strong affinity to the bleomycin family of antibiotics. Binds to CL990; an antimitotic-antibiotic compound. From Klebsiella pneumoniae.
   7573..7620    +  polyA_signal   HSV TK poly(A) signal: herpes simplex virus thymidine kinase polyadenylation signal (Cole and Stacy, 1985)
   7711..7727    -  polyA_signal   bGH poly(A) signal (fragment): bovine growth hormone polyadenylation signal
   7949..8537    +  rep_origin     ori: high-copy-number ColE1/pMB1/pBR322/pUC origin of replication
