[The description below was written by a language model from this plasmid's Addgene catalogue record and pLannotate feature annotations shown in this document.]
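Description:
Halo-Sec31 is an 8.5 kb mammalian expression plasmid built on the Halo-C backbone, a C1-style vector in which the tag sits upstream of the cloning site. It is maintained in E. coli at high copy through a ColE1/pUC-type origin and also carries an f1 phage origin. A single Tn5 aminoglycoside phosphotransferase gene (NeoR/KanR) serves both hosts. A bacterial bla-type promoter drives it for kanamycin selection in bacteria, and the adjacent SV40 enhancer/early promoter, paired with an HSV TK polyadenylation signal, drives it for G418 selection of transfected mammalian cells. Several short annotated fragments (RSF ori, SV40 large T antigen, ble, bGH poly(A)) are most likely backbone remnants or partial sequence matches rather than functional parts.

The expression cassette uses the human cytomegalovirus immediate-early enhancer and promoter to transcribe one fusion open reading frame, terminated by the SV40 poly(A) signal. HaloTag, a modified bacterial dehalogenase that bonds covalently to chloroalkane ligands, comes first. A short stretch of residual multiple cloning site separates it from human SEC31A, which was inserted between EcoRI and BamHI sites that remain intact, placing the tag at the N terminus of Sec31. SEC31A is a component of the COPII coat, which deforms endoplasmic reticulum membrane and promotes the formation of ER-derived transport carriers. Labelling the fusion with cell-permeable fluorescent Halo ligands therefore marks COPII-coated ER exit sites. This fits the associated study of ER-to-Golgi protein delivery, and the construct suits live-cell or high-resolution imaging of the early secretory pathway.
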