Addgene plasmid #166895: Halo-Sec31
Purpose: mammalian expression of Sec31 tagged with HaloTag
Depositing lab: Jennifer Lippincott-Schwartz. Depositing organization: HHMI, Janelia Research Campus. Publication: ER-to-Golgi protein delivery through an interwoven, tubular network extending from ER. Weigel AV, Chang CL, Shtengel G, Xu CS, Hoffman DP, Freeman M, Iyer N, Aaron J, Khuon S, Bogovic J, Qiu W, Hess HF, Lippincott-Schwartz J. Cell. 2021 Apr 29;184(9):2412-2429.e16. doi: 10.1016/j.cell.2021.03.035. Epub 2021 Apr 13. PubMed 33852913.
Backbone
  Vector backbone: Halo-C
  Vector type: Mammalian Expression
  Selectable markers: Neomycin (select with G418)
Growth in bacteria
  Bacterial resistance: Kanamycin, 50 μg/mL
  Growth temperature: 37°C
  Growth strain: DH5alpha
  Copy number: High Copy
Gene/Insert
  Gene/Insert name: Sec31
  Species: H. sapiens (human)
  Promoter: CMV
  Tag / fusion protein: HaloTag (N terminal on insert)
  Cloning method: Restriction Enzyme; 5′ cloning site EcoRI (not destroyed); 3′ cloning site BamHI (not destroyed)
  Sequencing primers: 5′ CMV F
Terms and licenses: Academic/Nonprofit Terms; Industry Terms: Not Available to Industry
How to cite: Halo-Sec31 was a gift from Jennifer Lippincott-Schwartz (Addgene plasmid # 166895 ; http://n2t.net/addgene:166895 ; RRID:Addgene_166895)
